Addgene plasmid #183889: pX459-HypaCas9-TUBA1B_sgRNA
Purpose: pX459V2.0-HypaCas9 plasmid with TUBA1B sgRNA for N-terminal tagging of alpha-tubulin in human cells.
Depositing lab: Alisa Piekny. Depositing organization: Concordia University. Publication: Cytokinetic diversity in mammalian cells is revealed by the characterization of endogenous anillin, Ect2 and RhoA. Husser MC, Ozugergin I, Resta T, Martin VJJ, Piekny AJ. Open Biol. 2022 Nov;12(11):220247. doi: 10.1098/rsob.220247. Epub 2022 Nov 23. PubMed 36416720.
Backbone
  Vector backbone: pX459V2.0-HypaCas9
  Total vector size (bp): 9178
  Vector type: Mammalian Expression, CRISPR
  Selectable markers: Puromycin
Growth in bacteria
  Bacterial resistance: Ampicillin, 100 μg/mL
  Growth temperature: 37°C
  Growth strain: NEB Stable
  Copy number: High Copy
Gene/Insert
  Gene/Insert name: TUBA1B sgRNA spacer (alt name: Tubulin alpha)
  gRNA/shRNA sequence: GATGCACTCACGCTGCGGGA
  Species: H. sapiens (human)
  Entrez Gene: TUBA1B (a.k.a. K-ALPHA-1)
  Promoter: U6
  Cloning method: Restriction Enzyme; 5′ cloning site BbsI (destroyed during cloning); 3′ cloning site BbsI (destroyed during cloning)
  Sequencing primers: 5′ gagggcctatttcccatgattcc; 3′ ggccatttaccgtaagttatgtaacg
Terms and licenses: Academic/Nonprofit Terms; Industry Terms: Not Available to Industry
How to cite: pX459-HypaCas9-TUBA1B_sgRNA was a gift from Alisa Piekny (Addgene plasmid # 183889 ; http://n2t.net/addgene:183889 ; RRID:Addgene_183889)
