[The description below was written by a language model from this plasmid's Addgene catalogue record and pLannotate feature annotations shown in this document.]
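Description:
pX459-HypaCas9-TUBA1B_sgRNA is an all-in-one mammalian CRISPR expression plasmid of about 9.2 kb, built on the pX459V2.0-HypaCas9 backbone and carrying a guide RNA against human TUBA1B (alpha-tubulin). It is propagated in E. coli as a high-copy plasmid through a ColE1/pUC-type origin with ampicillin selection (AmpR under its own promoter). An f1 origin and a single AAV2 ITR are also annotated, along with short bom and rop fragments. These appear to be backbone remnants rather than functional parts of the design.

The payload consists of two expression units. A human U6 RNA polymerase III promoter drives the sgRNA. The TUBA1B spacer was inserted between BbsI sites that were destroyed during cloning, placing it directly upstream of the Streptococcus pyogenes gRNA scaffold. Downstream, a hybrid promoter made of the CMV enhancer, the chicken β-actin promoter and a hybrid intron drives the S. pyogenes Cas9 coding sequence. The annotation software splits this into N- and C-terminal portions, but they are contiguous. According to the backbone name, this is the HypaCas9 variant, a high-fidelity Cas9 engineered for reduced off-target cleavage, although the feature table does not mark the specific mutations. Cas9 carries a C-terminal nucleoplasmin nuclear localization signal and is followed by the puromycin N-acetyltransferase gene and a bGH polyadenylation signal. The linker joining Cas9 to PuroR is not annotated. Puromycin can therefore be used to enrich for transfected cells.

The stated purpose is to cut the TUBA1B locus for N-terminal tagging of endogenous alpha-tubulin in human cells. No repair template is present on this plasmid, so it would presumably have to be supplied separately.
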