Features (pLannotate 1.2.2; 19 found; start..end, strand, type, name):
      1..241     +  promoter       U6 promoter: RNA polymerase III promoter for human U6 snRNA
    271..346     +  misc_RNA       gRNA scaffold: guide RNA scaffold for the Streptococcus pyogenes CRISPR/Cas9 system
    353..396     +  misc_RNA       gRNA scaffold (fragment): guide RNA scaffold for the Streptococcus pyogenes CRISPR/Cas9 system
    443..728     +  enhancer       CMV enhancer: human cytomegalovirus immediate early enhancer; contains an 18-bp deletion relative to the standard CMV enhancer
    730..1007    +  promoter       chicken β-actin promoter: No description available
   1008..1235    +  intron         hybrid intron: hybrid between chicken β-actin (CBA) and minute virus of mice (MMV) introns (Gray et al., 2011)
   1373..2974    +  CDS            Cas9(N): N-terminal portion of Streptococcus pyogenes Cas9 (Zetsche et al., 2015)
   2975..5473    +  CDS            Cas9(C): C-terminal portion of Streptococcus pyogenes Cas9 (Zetsche et al., 2015)
   5474..5521    +  CDS            nucleoplasmin NLS: bipartite nuclear localization signal from nucleoplasmin
   5591..6190    +  CDS            PuroR (fragment): puromycin N-acetyltransferase; pac from Streptomyces; confers resistance to puromycin
   6224..6335    +  polyA_signal   bGH poly(A) signal: bovine growth hormone polyadenylation signal
   6440..6580    +  repeat_region  AAV2 ITR: inverted terminal repeat of adeno-associated virus serotype 2 inverted
   6585..6636    -  misc_feature   bom (fragment): basis of mobility region from pBR322
   6655..7110    +  rep_origin     f1 ori (sequence partly withheld): f1 bacteriophage origin of replication; arrow indicates direction of (+) strand synthesis
   7111..7160    -  misc_feature   bom (fragment): basis of mobility region from pBR322
   7262..7297    -  CDS            rop (fragment): Rop protein, which maintains plasmids at low copy number; rop
   7392..7496    +  promoter       AmpR promoter: bla
   7497..8357    +  CDS            AmpR: β-lactamase; bla; confers resistance to ampicillin, carbenicillin, and related antibiotics
   8528..9116    +  rep_origin     ori: high-copy-number ColE1/pMB1/pBR322/pUC origin of replication
>Addgene plasmid #183889 | pX459-HypaCas9-TUBA1B_sgRNA | addgene full sequence | sequence record 362438 | Addgene NGS Result
GAGGGCCTATTTCCCATGATTCCTTCATATTTGCATATACGATACAAGGCTGTTAGAGAGATAATTGGAA
TTAATTTGACTGTAAACACAAAGATATTAGTACAAAATACGTGACGTAGAAAGTAATAATTTCTTGGGTA
GTTTGCAGTTTTAAAATTATGTTTTAAAATGGACTATCATATGCTTACCGTAACTTGAAAGTATTTCGAT
TTCTTGGCTTTATATATCTTGTGGAAAGGACGAAACACCGGATGCACTCACGCTGCGGGAGTTTTAGAGC
TAGAAATAGCAAGTTAAAATAAGGCTAGTCCGTTATCAACTTGAAAAAGTGGCACCGAGTCGGTGCTTTT
TTGTTTTAGAGCTAGAAATAGCAAGTTAAAATAAGGCTAGTCCGTTTTTAGCGCGTGCGCCAATTCTGCA
GACAAATGGCTCTAGAGGTACCCGTTACATAACTTACGGTAAATGGCCCGCCTGGCTGACCGCCCAACGA
CCCCCGCCCATTGACGTCAATAGTAACGCCAATAGGGACTTTCCATTGACGTCAATGGGTGGAGTATTTA
CGGTAAACTGCCCACTTGGCAGTACATCAAGTGTATCATATGCCAAGTACGCCCCCTATTGACGTCAATG
ACGGTAAATGGCCCGCCTGGCATTGTGCCCAGTACATGACCTTATGGGACTTTCCTACTTGGCAGTACAT
CTACGTATTAGTCATCGCTATTACCATGGTCGAGGTGAGCCCCACGTTCTGCTTCACTCTCCCCATCTCC
CCCCCCTCCCCACCCCCAATTTTGTATTTATTTATTTTTTAATTATTTTGTGCAGCGATGGGGGCGGGGG
GGGGGGGGGGGCGCGCGCCRGGSGGGGSGGGGSGGGGSGRGGGGSGGGGSGGGGSGAGGCGGAGAGGTGC
GGCGGCAGCCAATCAGAGCGGCGCGCTCCGAAAGTTTCCTTTTATGGCGAGGCGGCGGCGGCGGCGGCCC
TATAAAAAGCGAAGCGCGCGGCGGGCGGGAGTCGCTGCGCGCTGCCTTCGCCCCGTGCCCCGCTCCGCCG
CCGCCTCGCGCCGCCCGCCCCGGCTCTGACTGACCGCGTTACTCCCACAGGTGAGCGGGCGGGACGGCCC
TTCTCCTCCGGGCTGTAATTAGCTGAGCAAGAGGTAAGGGTTTAAGGGATGGTTGGTTGGTGGGGTATTA
ATGTTTAATTACCTGGAGCACCTGCCTGAAATCACTTTTTTTCAGGTTGGACCGGTGCCACCATGGACTA
TAAGGACCACGACGGAGACTACAAGGATCATGATATTGATTACAAAGACGATGACGATAAGATGGCCCCA
AAGAAGAAGCGGAAGGTCGGTATCCACGGAGTCCCAGCAGCCGACAAGAAGTACAGCATCGGCCTGGACA
TCGGCACCAACTCTGTGGGCTGGGCCGTGATCACCGACGAGTACAAGGTGCCCAGCAAGAAATTCAAGGT
GCTGGGCAACACCGACCGGCACAGCATCAAGAAGAACCTGATCGGAGCCCTGCTGTTCGACAGCGGCGAA
ACAGCCGAGGCCACCCGGCTGAAGAGAACCGCCAGAAGAAGATACACCAGACGGAAGAACCGGATCTGCT
ATCTGCAAGAGATCTTCAGCAACGAGATGGCCAAGGTGGACGACAGCTTCTTCCACAGACTGGAAGAGTC
CTTCCTGGTGGAAGAGGATAAGAAGCACGAGCGGCACCCCATCTTCGGCAACATCGTGGACGAGGTGGCC
TACCACGAGAAGTACCCCACCATCTACCACCTGAGAAAGAAACTGGTGGACAGCACCGACAAGGCCGACC
TGCGGCTGATCTATCTGGCCCTGGCCCACATGATCAAGTTCCGGGGCCACTTCCTGATCGAGGGCGACCT
GAACCCCGACAACAGCGACGTGGACAAGCTGTTCATCCAGCTGGTGCAGACCTACAACCAGCTGTTCGAG
GAAAACCCCATCAACGCCAGCGGCGTGGACGCCAAGGCCATCCTGTCTGCCAGACTGAGCAAGAGCAGAC
GGCTGGAAAATCTGATCGCCCAGCTGCCCGGCGAGAAGAAGAATGGCCTGTTCGGAAACCTGATTGCCCT
GAGCCTGGGCCTGACCCCCAACTTCAAGAGCAACTTCGACCTGGCCGAGGATGCCAAACTGCAGCTGAGC
AAGGACACCTACGACGACGACCTGGACAACCTGCTGGCCCAGATCGGCGACCAGTACGCCGACCTGTTTC
TGGCCGCCAAGAACCTGTCCGACGCCATCCTGCTGAGCGACATCCTGAGAGTGAACACCGAGATCACCAA
GGCCCCCCTGAGCGCCTCTATGATCAAGAGATACGACGAGCACCACCAGGACCTGACCCTGCTGAAAGCT
CTCGTGCGGCAGCAGCTGCCTGAGAAGTACAAAGAGATTTTCTTCGACCAGAGCAAGAACGGCTACGCCG
GCTACATTGACGGCGGAGCCAGCCAGGAAGAGTTCTACAAGTTCATCAAGCCCATCCTGGAAAAGATGGA
CGGCACCGAGGAACTGCTCGTGAAGCTGAACAGAGAGGACCTGCTGCGGAAGCAGCGGACCTTCGACAAC
GGCAGCATCCCCCACCAGATCCACCTGGGAGAGCTGCACGCCATTCTGCGGCGGCAGGAAGATTTTTACC
CATTCCTGAAGGACAACCGGGAAAAGATCGAGAAGATCCTGACCTTCCGCATCCCCTACTACGTGGGCCC
TCTGGCCAGGGGAAACAGCAGATTCGCCTGGATGACCAGAAAGAGCGAGGAAACCATCACCCCCTGGAAC
TTCGAGGAAGTGGTGGACAAGGGCGCTTCCGCCCAGAGCTTCATCGAGCGGATGACCAACTTCGATAAGA
ACCTGCCCAACGAGAAGGTGCTGCCCAAGCACAGCCTGCTGTACGAGTACTTCACCGTGTATAACGAGCT
GACCAAAGTGAAATACGTGACCGAGGGAATGAGAAAGCCCGCCTTCCTGAGCGGCGAGCAGAAAAAGGCC
ATCGTGGACCTGCTGTTCAAGACCAACCGGAAAGTGACCGTGAAGCAGCTGAAAGAGGACTACTTCAAGA
AAATCGAGTGCTTCGACTCCGTGGAAATCTCCGGCGTGGAAGATCGGTTCAACGCCTCCCTGGGCACATA
CCACGATCTGCTGAAAATTATCAAGGACAAGGACTTCCTGGACAATGAGGAAAACGAGGACATTCTGGAA
GATATCGTGCTGACCCTGACACTGTTTGAGGACAGAGAGATGATCGAGGAACGGCTGAAAACCTATGCCC
ACCTGTTCGACGACAAAGTGATGAAGCAGCTGAAGCGGCGGAGATACACCGGCTGGGGCAGGCTGAGCCG
GAAGCTGATCAACGGCATCCGGGACAAGCAGTCCGGCAAGACAATCCTGGATTTCCTGAAGTCCGACGGC
TTCGCCAACAGAGCCTTCGCGGCGCTGATCGCCGACGACAGCCTGACCTTTAAAGAGGACATCCAGAAAG
CCCAGGTGTCCGGCCAGGGCGATAGCCTGCACGAGCACATTGCCAATCTGGCCGGCAGCCCCGCCATTAA
GAAGGGCATCCTGCAGACAGTGAAGGTGGTGGACGAGCTCGTGAAAGTGATGGGCCGGCACAAGCCCGAG
AACATCGTGATCGAAATGGCCAGAGAGAACCAGACCACCCAGAAGGGACAGAAGAACAGCCGCGAGAGAA
TGAAGCGGATCGAAGAGGGCATCAAAGAGCTGGGCAGCCAGATCCTGAAAGAACACCCCGTGGAAAACAC
CCAGCTGCAGAACGAGAAGCTGTACCTGTACTACCTGCAGAATGGGCGGGATATGTACGTGGACCAGGAA
CTGGACATCAACCGGCTGTCCGACTACGATGTGGACCATATCGTGCCTCAGAGCTTTCTGAAGGACGACT
CCATCGACAACAAGGTGCTGACCAGAAGCGACAAGAACCGGGGCAAGAGCGACAACGTGCCCTCCGAAGA
GGTCGTGAAGAAGATGAAGAACTACTGGCGGCAGCTGCTGAACGCCAAGCTGATTACCCAGAGAAAGTTC
GACAATCTGACCAAGGCCGAGAGAGGCGGCCTGAGCGAACTGGATAAGGCCGGCTTCATCAAGAGACAGC
TGGTGGAAACCCGGCAGATCACAAAGCACGTGGCACAGATCCTGGACTCCCGGATGAACACTAAGTACGA
CGAGAATGACAAGCTGATCCGGGAAGTGAAAGTGATCACCCTGAAGTCCAAGCTGGTGTCCGATTTCCGG
AAGGATTTCCAGTTTTACAAAGTGCGCGAGATCAACAACTACCACCACGCCCACGACGCCTACCTGAACG
CCGTCGTGGGAACCGCCCTGATCAAAAAGTACCCTAAGCTGGAAAGCGAGTTCGTGTACGGCGACTACAA
GGTGTACGACGTGCGGAAGATGATCGCCAAGAGCGAGCAGGAAATCGGCAAGGCTACCGCCAAGTACTTC
TTCTACAGCAACATCATGAACTTTTTCAAGACCGAGATTACCCTGGCCAACGGCGAGATCCGGAAGCGGC
CTCTGATCGAGACAAACGGCGAAACCGGGGAGATCGTGTGGGATAAGGGCCGGGATTTTGCCACCGTGCG
GAAAGTGCTGAGCATGCCCCAAGTGAATATCGTGAAAAAGACCGAGGTGCAGACAGGCGGCTTCAGCAAA
GAGTCTATCCTGCCCAAGAGGAACAGCGATAAGCTGATCGCCAGAAAGAAGGACTGGGACCCTAAGAAGT
ACGGCGGCTTCGACAGCCCCACCGTGGCCTATTCTGTGCTGGTGGTGGCCAAAGTGGAAAAGGGCAAGTC
CAAGAAACTGAAGAGTGTGAAAGAGCTGCTGGGGATCACCATCATGGAAAGAAGCAGCTTCGAGAAGAAT
CCCATCGACTTTCTGGAAGCCAAGGGCTACAAAGAAGTGAAAAAGGACCTGATCATCAAGCTGCCTAAGT
ACTCCCTGTTCGAGCTGGAAAACGGCCGGAAGAGAATGCTGGCCTCTGCCGGCGAACTGCAGAAGGGAAA
CGAACTGGCCCTGCCCTCCAAATATGTGAACTTCCTGTACCTGGCCAGCCACTATGAGAAGCTGAAGGGC
TCCCCCGAGGATAATGAGCAGAAACAGCTGTTTGTGGAACAGCACAAGCACTACCTGGACGAGATCATCG
AGCAGATCAGCGAGTTCTCCAAGAGAGTGATCCTGGCCGACGCTAATCTGGACAAAGTGCTGTCCGCCTA
CAACAAGCACCGGGATAAGCCCATCAGAGAGCAGGCCGAGAATATCATCCACCTGTTTACCCTGACCAAT
CTGGGAGCCCCTGCCGCCTTCAAGTACTTTGACACCACCATCGACCGGAAGAGGTACACCAGCACCAAAG
AGGTGCTGGACGCCACCCTGATCCACCAGAGCATCACCGGCCTGTACGAGACACGGATCGACCTGTCTCA
GCTGGGAGGCGACAAAAGGCCGGCGGCCACGAAAAAGGCCGGCCAGGCAAAAAAGAAAAAGGAATTCGGC
AGTGGAGAGGGCAGAGGAAGTCTGCTAACATGCGGTGACGTCGAGGAGAATCCTGGCCCAATGACCGAGT
ACAAGCCCACGGTGCGCCTCGCCACCCGCGACGACGTCCCCAGGGCCGTACGCACCCTCGCCGCCGCGTT
CGCCGACTACCCCGCCACGCGCCACACCGTCGATCCGGACCGCCACATCGAGCGGGTCACCGAGCTGCAA
GAACTCTTCCTCACGCGCGTCGGGCTCGACATCGGCAAGGTGTGGGTCGCGGACGACGGCGCCGCGGTGG
CGGTCTGGACCACGCCGGAGAGCGTCGAAGCGGGGGCGGTGTTCGCCGAGATCGGCCCGCGCATGGCCGA
GTTGAGCGGTTCCCGGCTGGCCGCGCAGCAACAGATGGAAGGCCTCCTGGCGCCGCACCGGCCCAAGGAG
CCCGCGTGGTTCCTGGCCACCGTCGGAGTCTCGCCCGACCACCAGGGCAAGGGTCTGGGCAGCGCCGTCG
TGCTCCCCGGAGTGGAGGCGGCCGAGCGCGCCGGGGTGCCCGCCTTCCTGGAGACCTCCGCGCCCCGCAA
CCTCCCCTTCTACGAGCGGCTCGGCTTCACCGTCACCGCCGACGTCGAGGTGCCCGAAGGACCGCGCACC
TGGTGCATGACCCGCAAGCCCGGTGCCTGAGAATTCTAACTAGAGCTCGCTGATCAGCCTCGACTGTGCC
TTCTAGTTGCCAGCCATCTGTTGTTTGCCCCTCCCCCGTGCCTTCCTTGACCCTGGAAGGTGCCACTCCC
ACTGTCCTTTCCTAATAAAATGAGGAAATTGCATCGCATTGTCTGAGTAGGTGTCATTCTATTCTGGGGG
GTGGGGTGGGGCAGGACAGCAAGGGGGAGGATTGGGAAGAGAATAGCAGGCATGCTGGGGAGCGGCCGCA
GGAACCCCTAGTGATGGAGTTGGCCACTCCCTCTCTGCGCGCTCGCTCGCTCACTGAGGCCGGGCGACCA
AAGGTCGCCCGACGCCCGGGCTTTGCCCGGGCGGCCTCAGTGAGCGAGCGAGCGCGCAGCTGCCTGCAGG
GGCGCCTGATGCGGTATTTTCTCCTTACGCATCTGTGCGGTATTTCACACCGCATA
[95 nt withheld, positions 6637-6731]
T
[46 nt withheld, positions 6733-6778]
C
[141 nt withheld, positions 6780-6920]
CCTTTGACGTTGGAGTCCACGTTCTTT
[37 nt withheld, positions 6948-6984]
ACTCTATCTCGGGCTATTCTTTTGATTTATAAGGGATTTTGCCGATTTCGGTCTATTGGTTAAAAAATGA
GCTGATTTAACAAAAATTTAACGCGAATTTTAACAAAATATTAACGTTTACAATTTTATGGTGCACTCTC
AGTACAATCTGCTCTGATGCCGCATAGTTAAGCCAGCCCCGACACCCGCCAACACCCGCTGACGCGCCCT
GACGGGCTTGTCTGCTCCCGGCATCCGCTTACAGACAAGCTGTGACCGTCTCCGGGAGCTGCATGTGTCA
GAGGTTTTCACCGTCATCACCGAAACGCGCGAGACGAAAGGGCCTCGTGATACGCCTATTTTTATAGGTT
AATGTCATGATAATAATGGTTTCTTAGACGTCAGGTGGCACTTTTCGGGGAAATGTGCGCGGAACCCCTA
TTTGTTTATTTTTCTAAATACATTCAAATATGTATCCGCTCATGAGACAATAACCCTGATAAATGCTTCA
ATAATATTGAAAAAGGAAGAGTATGAGTATTCAACATTTCCGTGTCGCCCTTATTCCCTTTTTTGCGGCA
TTTTGCCTTCCTGTTTTTGCTCACCCAGAAACGCTGGTGAAAGTAAAAGATGCTGAAGATCAGTTGGGTG
CACGAGTGGGTTACATCGAACTGGATCTCAACAGCGGTAAGATCCTTGAGAGTTTTCGCCCCGAAGAACG
TTTTCCAATGATGAGCACTTTTAAAGTTCTGCTATGTGGCGCGGTATTATCCCGTATTGACGCCGGGCAA
GAGCAACTCGGTCGCCGCATACACTATTCTCAGAATGACTTGGTTGAGTACTCACCAGTCACAGAAAAGC
ATCTTACGGATGGCATGACAGTAAGAGAATTATGCAGTGCTGCCATAACCATGAGTGATAACACTGCGGC
CAACTTACTTCTGACAACGATCGGAGGACCGAAGGAGCTAACCGCTTTTTTGCACAACATGGGGGATCAT
GTAACTCGCCTTGATCGTTGGGAACCGGAGCTGAATGAAGCCATACCAAACGACGAGCGTGACACCACGA
TGCCTGTAGCAATGGCAACAACGTTGCGCAAACTATTAACTGGCGAACTACTTACTCTAGCTTCCCGGCA
ACAATTAATAGACTGGATGGAGGCGGATAAAGTTGCAGGACCACTTCTGCGCTCGGCCCTTCCGGCTGGC
TGGTTTATTGCTGATAAATCTGGAGCCGGTGAGCGTGGAAGCCGCGGTATCATTGCAGCACTGGGGCCAG
ATGGTAAGCCCTCCCGTATCGTAGTTATCTACACGACGGGGAGTCAGGCAACTATGGATGAACGAAATAG
ACAGATCGCTGAGATAGGTGCCTCACTGATTAAGCATTGGTAACTGTCAGACCAAGTTTACTCATATATA
CTTTAGATTGATTTAAAACTTCATTTTTAATTTAAAAGGATCTAGGTGAAGATCCTTTTTGATAATCTCA
TGACCAAAATCCCTTAACGTGAGTTTTCGTTCCACTGAGCGTCAGACCCCGTAGAAAAGATCAAAGGATC
TTCTTGAGATCCTTTTTTTCTGCGCGTAATCTGCTGCTTGCAAACAAAAAAACCACCGCTACCAGCGGTG
GTTTGTTTGCCGGATCAAGAGCTACCAACTCTTTTTCCGAAGGTAACTGGCTTCAGCAGAGCGCAGATAC
CAAATACTGTTCTTCTAGTGTAGCCGTAGTTAGGCCACCACTTCAAGAACTCTGTAGCACCGCCTACATA
CCTCGCTCTGCTAATCCTGTTACCAGTGGCTGCTGCCAGTGGCGATAAGTCGTGTCTTACCGGGTTGGAC
TCAAGACGATAGTTACCGGATAAGGCGCAGCGGTCGGGCTGAACGGGGGGTTCGTGCACACAGCCCAGCT
TGGAGCGAACGACCTACACCGAACTGAGATACCTACAGCGTGAGCTATGAGAAAGCGCCACGCTTCCCGA
AGGGAGAAAGGCGGACAGGTATCCGGTAAGCGGCAGGGTCGGAACAGGAGAGCGCACGAGGGAGCTTCCA
GGGGGAAACGCCTGGTATCTTTATAGTCCTGTCGGGTTTCGCCACCTCTGACTTGAGCGTCGATTTTTGT
GATGCTCGTCAGGGGGGCGGAGCCTATGGAAAAACGCCAGCAACGCGGCCTTTTTACGGTTCCTGGCCTT
TTGCTGGCCTTTTGCTCACATGT
